Addgene plasmid #198662: pEM.F02R
Purpose: Easy-MISE toolkit pEM-plasmid containing GFP coding sequence preceded by a linker sequence with HI protruding ends
Depositing lab: Paola Branduardi. Depositing organization: Universita degli Studi di Milano-Bicocca. Publication: Easy Modular Integrative fuSion-ready Expression (Easy-MISE) Toolkit for Fast Engineering of Heterologous Productions in Saccharomyces cerevisiae. Maestroni L, Butti P, Milanesi R, Pagliari S, Campone L, Serra I, Branduardi P. ACS Synth Biol. 2023 Apr 14. doi: 10.1021/acssynbio.3c00015. PubMed 37058502.
Backbone
  Vector backbone: pGA-blue
  Backbone manufacturer: IndBioTech Lab
  Vector type: Yeast Expression, Synthetic Biology
Growth in bacteria
  Bacterial resistance: Kanamycin, 50 μg/mL
  Growth temperature: 37°C
  Growth strain: DH5alpha
  Copy number: High Copy
Gene/Insert
  Gene/Insert name: linker+GFP
  Species: Other
  Cloning method: Unknown
Terms and licenses: Academic/Nonprofit Terms; Industry Terms: Not Available to Industry
Depositor comments: Cloning Method: Goldon Gate Assembly
How to cite: pEM.F02R was a gift from Paola Branduardi (Addgene plasmid # 198662 ; http://n2t.net/addgene:198662 ; RRID:Addgene_198662)
