[The description below was written by a language model from this plasmid's Addgene catalogue record and pLannotate feature annotations shown in this document.]
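Description:
pEM.F02R is a small (about 2.6 kb) part-storage plasmid from the Easy-MISE (Easy Modular Integrative fuSion-ready Expression) toolkit, a Golden Gate-based system for building expression cassettes destined for Saccharomyces cerevisiae. It is built on the pGA-blue backbone and is maintained in E. coli as a high-copy plasmid through a ColE1/pUC-type origin of replication, with selection by kanamycin via the aph(3')-Ia aminoglycoside phosphotransferase gene. Although catalogued as a yeast expression and synthetic biology vector, the annotated sequence shows no yeast origin, yeast selectable marker, promoter or terminator. The plasmid therefore appears to act as a donor of a coding part rather than as a stand-alone expression construct.

The payload is a GFP coding sequence (annotated as Aequorea victoria green fluorescent protein, detected as a near full-length fragment) preceded by a linker sequence. According to the record, the module is flanked by "HI" protruding ends, meaning the overhangs released during Golden Gate assembly that define its position in the toolkit's modular assembly scheme. The upstream linker suggests the part is meant to be joined in frame downstream of another coding sequence, giving a C-terminal GFP fusion, in line with the "fusion-ready" design of the toolkit. The record does not give the linker's composition or name the type IIS enzyme used. A short lacI fragment annotated just upstream of the insert is probably a backbone remnant with no functional role. Typical use would be assembling GFP-tagged proteins to monitor their expression or localisation in engineered yeast strains.
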