Features (pLannotate 1.2.2; 4 found; start..end, strand, type, name):
    150..965     +  CDS            KanR: aminoglycoside phosphotransferase; aph(3')-Ia; confers resistance to kanamycin in bacteria or G418 (Geneticin®) in eukaryotes
   1050..1638    +  rep_origin     ori: high-copy-number ColE1/pMB1/pBR322/pUC origin of replication
   1821..1864    +  CDS            lacI (fragment): lac repressor; lacI; The lac repressor binds to the lac operator to inhibit transcription in E. coli. This inhibition can be relieved by adding lactose or isopropyl-β-D-thiogalactopyranoside (IPTG).
   1903..2615    +  CDS            GFP (fragment): Aequoria victoria green fluorescent protein
>Addgene plasmid #198662 | pEM.F02R | addgene full sequence | sequence record 393205 | Addgene NGS Result
GACCCTGTCAGACCAAGTTTACTCATATATACTTTAGATTGATTTAAAACTTCATTTTTAATTTAAAAGG
ATCTAGGTGAAGATCCTTTTTGATAATCTCATGAACAATAAAACTGTCTGCTTACATAAACAGTAATACA
AGGGGTGTTATGAGCCATATTCAACGGGAAACGTCTTGCTCTAGGCCGCGATTAAATTCCAACATGGATG
CTGATTTATATGGGTATAAATGGGCTCGCGATAATGTCGGGCAATCAGGTGCGACAATCTATCGATTGTA
TGGGAAGCCCGATGCGCCAGAGTTGTTTCTGAAACATGGCAAAGGTAGCGTTGCCAATGATGTTACAGAT
GAGATGGTCAGACTAAACTGGCTGACGGAATTTATGCCTCTTCCGACCATCAAGCATTTTATCCGTACTC
CTGATGATGCATGGTTACTCACCACTGCGATCCCCGGGAAAACAGCATTCCAGGTATTAGAAGAATATCC
TGATTCAGGTGAAAATATTGTTGATGCGCTGGCAGTGTTCCTGCGCCGGTTGCATTCGATTCCTGTTTGT
AATTGTCCTTTTAACAGCGATCGCGTATTTCGACTCGCTCAGGCGCAATCACGAATGAATAACGGTTTGG
TTGATGCGAGTGATTTTGATGACGAGCGTAATGGCTGGCCTGTTGAACAAGTCTGGAAAGAAATGCATAA
ACTTTTGCCATTCTCACCGGATTCAGTCGTCACTCATGGTGATTTCTCACTTGATAACCTTATTTTTGAC
GAGGGGAAATTAATAGGTTGTATTGATGTTGGACGAGTCGGAATCGCAGACCGATACCAGGATCTTGCCA
TCCTATGGAACTGCCTCGGTGAGTTTTCTCCTTCATTACAGAAACGGCTTTTTCAAAAATATGGTATTGA
TAATCCTGATATGAATAAATTGCAGTTTCATTTGATGCTCGATGAGTTTTTCTAAGAATTAATTCATGAC
CAAAATCCCTTAACGTGAGTTTTCGTTCCACTGAGCGTCAGACCCCGTAGAAAAGATCAAAGGATCTTCT
TGAGATCCTTTTTTTCTGCGCGTAATCTGCTGCTTGCAAACAAAAAAACCACCGCTACCAGCGGTGGTTT
GTTTGCCGGATCAAGAGCTACCAACTCTTTTTCCGAAGGTAACTGGCTTCAGCAGAGCGCAGATACCAAA
TACTGTTCTTCTAGTGTAGCCGTAGTTAGGCCACCACTTCAAGAACTCTGTAGCACCGCCTACATACCTC
GCTCTGCTAATCCTGTTACCAGTGGCTGCTGCCAGTGGCGATAAGTCGTGTCTTACCGGGTTGGACTCAA
GACGATAGTTACCGGATAAGGCGCAGCGGTCGGGCTGAACGGGGGGTTCGTGCACACAGCCCAGCTTGGA
GCGAACGACCTACACCGAACTGAGATACCTACAGCGTGAGCTATGAGAAAGCGCCACGCTTCCCGAAGGG
AGAAAGGCGGACAGGTATCCGGTAAGCGGCAGGGTCGGAACAGGAGAGCGCACGAGGGAGCTTCCAGGGG
GAAACGCCTGGTATCTTTATAGTCCTGTCGGGTTTCGCCACCTCTGACTTGAGCGTCGATTTTTGTGATG
CTCGTCAGGGGGGCGGAGCCTATGGAAAAACGCCAGCAACGCGGCCTTTTTACGGTTCCTGGCCTTTTGC
TGGCCTTTTGCTCACATGTTCTTTCCTGCGTTATCCCCTGATTCTGTGGATAACCGTATTACCGCCTTTG
AGTGAGCTGATACCGCTCGCCGCAGCCGAACGACCGAGCGCAGCGAGTCAGTGAGCGAGGAAGCGGAAGA
GCGCCCAATACGCAAACCGCCTCTCCCCGCGCGTTGGCCGATTCTGGTCTCCACCGGTGGTTCTGGTGGC
TCGAGTGGTTCAAGTAAAGGAGAAGAACTTTTCACTGGAGTTGTCCCAATTCTTGTTGAATTAGATGGTG
ATGTTAATGGGCACAAATTTTCTGTCAGTGGAGAGGGTGAAGGTGATGCAACATACGGAAAACTTACCCT
TAAATTTATTTGCACTACTGGAAAACTACCTGTTCCATGGCCAACACTTGTCACTACTTTCACTTATGGT
GTTCAATGCTTTTCAAGATACCCAGATCATATGAAACGGCATGACTTTTTCAAGAGTGCCATGCCCGAAG
GTTATGTACAGGAAAGAACTATATTTTTCAAAGATGACGGGAACTACAAGACACGTGCTGAAGTCAAGTT
TGAAGGTGATACCCTTGTTAATAGAATCGAGTTAAAAGGTATTGATTTTAAAGAAGATGGAAACATTCTT
GGACACAAATTGGAATACAACTATAACTCACACAATGTATACATCATGGCAGACAAACAAAAGAATGGAA
TCAAAGTTAACTTCAAAATTAGACACAACATTGAAGATGGAAGCGTTCAACTAGCAGACCATTATCAACA
AAATACTCCAATTGGCGATGGCCCTGTCCTTTTACCAGACAACCATTACCTGTCCACACAATCTGCCCTT
TCGAAAGATCCCAACGAAAAGAGGGACCACATGGTCCTTCTTGAGTTTGTAACAGCTGCTGGGATTACAC
ATGGCATGGATGAACTATACAAATAAATAGAGA
